>Addgene plasmid #148634 | pT7-V5-SBP-C1-DmRoquin-del725-755-del790-812_AE | depositor full sequence | sequence record 291082 | Full Sequence
TAGTTATTAATAGTAATCAATTACGGGGTCATTAGTTCATAGCCCATATATGGAGTTCCGCGTTACATAA
CTTACGGTAAATGGCCCGCCTGGCTGACCGCCCAACGACCCCCGCCCATTGACGTCAATAATGACGTATG
TTCCCATAGTAACGCCAATAGGGACTTTCCATTGACGTCAATGGGTGGAGTATTTACGGTAAACTGCCCA
CTTGGCAGTACATCAAGTGTATCATATGCCAAGTACGCCCCCTATTGACGTCAATGACGGTAAATGGCCC
GCCTGGCATTATGCCCAGTACATGACCTTATGGGACTTTCCTACTTGGCAGTACATCTACGTATTAGTCA
TCGCTATTACCATGGTGATGCGGTTTTGGCAGTACATCAATGGGCGTGGATAGCGGTTTGACTCACGGGG
ATTTCCAAGTCTCCACCCCATTGACGTCAATGGGAGTTTGTTTTGGCACCAAAATCAACGGGACTTTCCA
AAATGTCGTAACAACTCCGCCCCATTGACGCAAATGGGCGGTAGGCGTGTACGGTGGGAGGTCTATATAA
GCAGAGCTCTCTGGCTAACTAGAGAACCCACTGCTTACTGGCTTATCGAAATTAATACGACTCACTATAG
GGAGACCCAAGCTCTAGCGCTACCGGTCGCCACCATGGGTAAGCCTATCCCTAACCCTCTCCTCGGTCTC
GATTCTACGCCCGGAAGCGGTAGCGGTACGATGGACGAGAAGACCACCGGCTGGGGGGGCGGCCACGTGG
TGGAGGGCCTGGCCGGCGAGCTGGAGCAGCTGCGGGCCAGGCTGGAGCACCACCCTCAGGGCCAGCGGGA
GCCCAGATCTCGAGCTCAAGCTTATATGCCGATTCAGGCTCCCTCATGGACAGATTTTCTGAACTGTCCC
ATCTGCTGCAATGAATTCGCGGCCAGCCAGCGATGTCCGGTCAGTCTGGGCTGCGGGCACACCATCTGCA
AGCTATGCCTGACGACCCTCTACAACCGGCAGTGTCCCTTCGATCAGACCGTGATTGTCAGTGACATCGA
CAATTTGCCCATCAACCATGCCTTGCTCCAGTTGGTCAAGGACTCGGAGCTCCTCGAGCTGGCACCACCA
CCGCCCAGTGTGCAGAAGCTGGAGCCGGAGCACCTTAAGTGTTACCAACTGGGTCAGCGGTGCATCGAGG
AGCTGGCTTTGCACTTGAAGTCCTTCCTCAACCTGAACGGAAATGGCAATCTTCTAACTCGACCCATGTT
ACGGAAACTGGTTACTCTGGTCAACTGCCAGCTGATGGAGGAGGAGGGACGGGTGAGAGCGCTTCGAGCA
GCCAGATCCCTAGGCGAACGCACAGTCACCGAGCTGATCCTGCAGCACCAAAATCCCCAGCAGTTGAGCT
CAAATCTGTGGGCTGCAGTGCGGACAAGAGGATGCCAGTTCCTTGGACCCGCCATGCAGGAGGAGGTGCT
CAAACTGGTGCTGCTGGCCTTGGAGGAGGGATCAGCGCTTTCGCGCAAAGTGCTGGTCATGTTCGTCGTG
CAGCGACTAGAGCCGAAGTTTCCCCAGGCCTCCAAGACGAGTATCGGACATGTGGTACAGCTGCTCTACC
GCGCCAGCTGCTTCAAGGTGTCCAAGCGGGAGGCGGACTCGTCGTTGATGCAGCTCAAAGAGGAATTCCG
TACGTATGACGCCCTACGCCGGGAGCACGATGCCCAAATCGTTCAGATAGCCACCGAGGCGGGTCTGCGA
ATTGCACCGGAACAATGGTCTTCCCTATTGTATGGCGACGTGATGCATAAAAGCCACATGCAGAGCATCA
TCGATAAGCTGCAGACGCCAAGCTCCTTTGCGCAATCAGTCCAGGAATTGGTCATCGCCTTGCAGCGGAC
CAGCGATCCTGCGAAGCTATCCAGTTTGCATCATCATCTGAAGTACCTGGCCAATATTGATCCCTGTGCG
GAGGTTGCCCCGTGGTCGGTTTTGGCTGAGGCCTTGGATGCAGTGCGGCATTCGGTCGTTGGACTGGTGA
ACTTCCTTCAGCACCACGGAGTGCGCAAGGCGCAGGACGGCATCAGTGGCGGTGGCAGTGGTGGGACGAC
CAATAGCAATCCGAAGTACAAGATCAGCTTATGCAGGGACTTGAATGTGCGGCGGGTGTGTCCCCGAGGT
TCTAGCTGTACCTTTGCCCATTCCCAGGAGGAGGTAGAACGCTATCGTGCACGGAATCGAGGAAAACATA
TGAAGACACCGTTGGCGCTGCAGGGACCTCCAGCGGTAGGCGTAGGAGCCATAAAGAAACCACTAGGCGA
GCAGGAGGGACCGCCTCTAGGTAACATGCCACCCATGTTACCTATGTCGCCTATGCATTATATGGGCTCT
CCTAGGGGATATCTGGATCCCAGCTTGGGACTTTCGCCAGGTGGTGGTCTCCCGCCGTCGCATCACAGTC
CCATTACCAGGCTCATAGTGCCGAGCCGCTACGATTCGCGCTTTAGCGGGTTTGGCGGTGGCACGCCCAG
GATTCCTTCGCCCAGAGAATACCAAGCCAATCCGGTAGCGCCAACGCAACGCAATGCCAACCCACCGAAT
TTTAGTGTGAACAGTAACCTGCACAAGGGCTACATGTTGCCCGCCAGCGGTGGAGATGTCTTCCATCTGG
CCAATCCGTGGGAGCAAGCATACCTGGCACAGCAGCAACATCCTCCACAGCATCCCCAACAGCAGCAGCC
ACCGTCCAGCAAGCCGAATCCCAGCCGACCGTTGTCGATTTTACCCGCAACAGCTGATACCTCATTTTTT
GAAAAGAAACCGCCGAATAGTGTTAGCATAGATCTGGACAGGGTCCCGGAGGTCAATGTGGATGCAGTGC
CTCTGTTCCGGCGATCCAACAATAACCACAATAACAACAATAGTAACTCCCACAATAACAACAACAACAA
TCATGGCTCATCACTGCTGTTCTGGAACAATACGGGTAAAGATTCAGCCAACTTTGTACGATCAGACTCC
ATATTGGATGACGATGCGTCCACATTCTATGGCGGCTTCAAGAGTGACAGAAACGATAGCTTCAATGCCA
ATAAGCAGCAACAGCCGATGTGGGGCAGGAAACCGCAACTGATGTCGGAAGACAGTTTCGACAGTGGGAT
CAAGGTGGACTAGGGATCCACCGGATCTAGATAACTGATCATAATCAGCCATACCACATTTGTAGAGGTT
TTACTTGCTTTAAAAAACCTCCCACACCTCCCCCTGAACCTGAAACATAAAATGAATGCAATTGTTGTTG
TTAACTTGTTTATTGCAGCTTATAATGGTTACAAATAAAGCAATAGCATCACAAATTTCACAAATAAAGC
ATTTTTTTCACTGCATTCTAGTTGTGGTTTGTCCAAACTCATCAATGTATCTTAACGCGTAAATTGTAAG
CGTTAATATTTTGTTAAAATTCGCGTTAAATTTTTGTTAAATCAGCTCATTTTTTAACCAATAGGCCGAA
ATCGGCAAAATCCCTTATAAATCAAAAGAATAGACCGAGATAGGGT
[37 nt withheld, positions 3547-3583]
AAAGAACGTGGACTCCAACGTCAAAGG
[49 nt withheld, positions 3611-3659]
T
[91 nt withheld, positions 3661-3751]
G
[124 nt withheld, positions 3753-3876]
CAGGTGGCACTTTTCGGGGAAATGTGCGCGGAACCCCTATTTGTTTATTTTTCTAAATACATTCAAATAT
GTATCCGCTCATGAGACAATAACCCTGATAAATGCTTCAATAATATTGAAAAAGGAAGAGTCCTGAGGCG
GAAAGAACCAGCTGTGGAATGTGTGTCAGTTAGGGTGTGGAAAGTCCCCAGGCTCCCCAGCAGGCAGAAG
TATGCAAAGCATGCATCTCAATTAGTCAGCAACCAGGTGTGGAAAGTCCCCAGGCTCCCCAGCAGGCAGA
AGTATGCAAAGCATGCATCTCAATTAGTCAGCAACCATAGTCCCGCCCCTAACTCCGCCCATCCCGCCCC
TAACTCCGCCCAGTTCCGCCCATTCTCCGCCCCATGGCTGACTAATTTTTTTTATTTATGCAGAGGCCGA
GGCCGCCTCGGCCTCTGAGCTATTCCAGAAGTAGTGAGGAGGCTTTTTTGGAGGCCTAGGCTTTTGCAAA
GATCGATCAAGAGACAGGATGAGGATCGTTTCGCATGATTGAACAAGATGGATTGCACGCAGGTTCTCCG
GCCGCTTGGGTGGAGAGGCTATTCGGCTATGACTGGGCACAACAGACAATCGGCTGCTCTGATGCCGCCG
TGTTCCGGCTGTCAGCGCAGGGGCGCCCGGTTCTTTTTGTCAAGACCGACCTGTCCGGTGCCCTGAATGA
ACTGCAAGACGAGGCAGCGCGGCTATCGTGGCTGGCCACGACGGGCGTTCCTTGCGCAGCTGTGCTCGAC
GTTGTCACTGAAGCGGGAAGGGACTGGCTGCTATTGGGCGAAGTGCCGGGGCAGGATCTCCTGTCATCTC
ACCTTGCTCCTGCCGAGAAAGTATCCATCATGGCTGATGCAATGCGGCGGCTGCATACGCTTGATCCGGC
TACCTGCCCATTCGACCACCAAGCGAAACATCGCATCGAGCGAGCACGTACTCGGATGGAAGCCGGTCTT
GTCGATCAGGATGATCTGGACGAAGAGCATCAGGGGCTCGCGCCAGCCGAACTGTTCGCCAGGCTCAAGG
CGAGCATGCCCGACGGCGAGGATCTCGTCGTGACCCATGGCGATGCCTGCTTGCCGAATATCATGGTGGA
AAATGGCCGCTTTTCTGGATTCATCGACTGTGGCCGGCTGGGTGTGGCGGACCGCTATCAGGACATAGCG
TTGGCTACCCGTGATATTGCTGAAGAGCTTGGCGGCGAATGGGCTGACCGCTTCCTCGTGCTTTACGGTA
TCGCCGCTCCCGATTCGCAGCGCATCGCCTTCTATCGCCTTCTTGACGAGTTCTTCTGAGCGGGACTCTG
GGGTTCGAAATGACCGACCAAGCGACGCCCAACCTGCCATCACGAGATTTCGATTCCACCGCCGCCTTCT
ATGAAAGGTTGGGCTTCGGAATCGTTTTCCGGGACGCCGGCTGGATGATCCTCCAGCGCGGGGATCTCAT
GCTGGAGTTCTTCGCCCACCCTAGGGGGAGGCTAACTGAAACACGGAAGGAGACAATACCGGAAGGAACC
CGCGCTATGACGGCAATAAAAAGACAGAATAAAACGCACGGTGTTGGGTCGTTTGTTCATAAACGCGGGG
TTCGGTCCCAGGGCTGGCACTCTGTCGATACCCCACCGAGACCCCATTGGGGCCAATACGCCCGCGTTTC
TTCCTTTTCCCCACCCCACCCCCCAAGTTCGGGTGAAGGCCCAGGGCTCGCAGCCAACGTCGGGGCGGCA
GGCCCTGCCATAGCCTCAGGTTACTCATATATACTTTAGATTGATTTAAAACTTCATTTTTAATTTAAAA
GGATCTAGGTGAAGATCCTTTTTGATAATCTCATGACCAAAATCCCTTAACGTGAGTTTTCGTTCCACTG
AGCGTCAGACCCCGTAGAAAAGATCAAAGGATCTTCTTGAGATCCTTTTTTTCTGCGCGTAATCTGCTGC
TTGCAAACAAAAAAACCACCGCTACCAGCGGTGGTTTGTTTGCCGGATCAAGAGCTACCAACTCTTTTTC
CGAAGGTAACTGGCTTCAGCAGAGCGCAGATACCAAATACTGTCCTTCTAGTGTAGCCGTAGTTAGGCCA
CCACTTCAAGAACTCTGTAGCACCGCCTACATACCTCGCTCTGCTAATCCTGTTACCAGTGGCTGCTGCC
AGTGGCGATAAGTCGTGTCTTACCGGGTTGGACTCAAGACGATAGTTACCGGATAAGGCGCAGCGGTCGG
GCTGAACGGGGGGTTCGTGCACACAGCCCAGCTTGGAGCGAACGACCTACACCGAACTGAGATACCTACA
GCGTGAGCTATGAGAAAGCGCCACGCTTCCCGAAGGGAGAAAGGCGGACAGGTATCCGGTAAGCGGCAGG
GTCGGAACAGGAGAGCGCACGAGGGAGCTTCCAGGGGGAAACGCCTGGTATCTTTATAGTCCTGTCGGGT
TTCGCCACCTCTGACTTGAGCGTCGATTTTTGTGATGCTCGTCAGGGGGGCGGAGCCTATGGAAAAACGC
CAGCAACGCGGCCTTTTTACGGTTCCTGGCCTTTTGCTGGCCTTTTGCTCACATGTTCTTTCCTGCGTTA
TCCCCTGATTCTGTGGATAACCGTATTACCGCCATGCAT
Features (pLannotate 1.2.2; 18 found; start..end, strand, type, name):
     61..364     +  enhancer       CMV enhancer: human cytomegalovirus immediate early enhancer
    365..568     +  promoter       CMV promoter: human cytomegalovirus (CMV) immediate early promoter
    564..597     +  LTR            5' LTR (truncated) (fragment): truncated 5' long terminal repeat (LTR) from HIV-1
    613..631     +  promoter       T7 promoter: promoter for bacteriophage T7 RNA polymerase
    668..709     +  CDS            V5 tag: epitope tag from simian virus 5
    731..844     +  CDS            SBP: streptavidin-binding peptide selected from a peptide library; binds streptavidin with nanomolar affinity (Keefe et al., 2001)
    845..863     +  misc_feature   MCS (fragment): multiple cloning site
    866..2404    +  CDS            Rc3h1 (fragment): RC3H1_MOUSE - Also known as Gm551, Kiaa2025. Experimental evidence at protein level: Swiss-Prot protein existence level 1. Post-transcriptional repressor of mRNAs containing a conserved stem loop motif, called constitutive decay element (CDE), which is often located in the 3'-UTR, as in HMGXB3, ICOS, IER3, NFKBID, NFKBIZ, PPP1R10, TNF, TNFRSF4 and in many more mRNAs (PubMed:23663784, PubMed:25026077, PubMed:18172933). Cleaves translationally inactive mRNAs harboring a stem-loop (SL), often located in their 3'-UTRs, during the early phase of inflammation in a helicase UPF1-independent manner (P
   3097..3267    +  CDS            LT_SV40 (fragment): Experimental evidence at protein level: Swiss-Prot protein existence level 1. Isoform 17kT antigen targets host RBL2 for degradation and promotes cell proliferation. Transactivates host cyclin A promoter through its J domain. From Simian virus 40 (SV40).
   3293..3414    +  polyA_signal   SV40 poly(A) signal: SV40 polyadenylation signal
   3448..3876    -  rep_origin     f1 ori (sequence partly withheld): f1 bacteriophage origin of replication; arrow indicates direction of (+) strand synthesis
   3903..4007    +  promoter       AmpR promoter: bla
   4009..4366    +  promoter       SV40 promoter: SV40 enhancer and early promoter
   4401..5195    +  CDS            NeoR/KanR: aminoglycoside phosphotransferase from Tn5; aph(3')-II (or nptII); confers resistance to neomycin, kanamycin, and G418 (Geneticin®)
   5216..5368    +  CDS            ble (fragment): BLE_KLEPN - Experimental evidence at protein level: Swiss-Prot protein existence level 1. Binding protein with a strong affinity to the bleomycin family of antibiotics. Binds to CL990; an antimitotic-antibiotic compound. From Klebsiella pneumoniae.
   5427..5474    +  polyA_signal   HSV TK poly(A) signal: herpes simplex virus thymidine kinase polyadenylation signal (Cole and Stacy, 1985)
   5565..5581    -  polyA_signal   bGH poly(A) signal (fragment): bovine growth hormone polyadenylation signal
   5803..6391    +  rep_origin     ori: high-copy-number ColE1/pMB1/pBR322/pUC origin of replication
