[The description below was written by a language model from this plasmid's Addgene catalogue record and pLannotate feature annotations shown in this document.]
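Description:
pT7-V5-SBP-C1-DmRoquin-del725-755-del790-812_AE is a 6.5 kb mammalian expression plasmid encoding a deletion mutant of Drosophila melanogaster Roquin (gene roq, CG16807). The backbone is recorded as unknown. The annotated features nonetheless show a "C1"-style layout, in which N-terminal tags precede a multiple cloning site. The plasmid replicates in E. coli from a high-copy ColE1/pUC-type origin and also carries an f1 origin. A single NeoR/KanR (Tn5 aminoglycoside phosphotransferase) cassette provides selection. It is driven by a bacterial bla promoter for kanamycin resistance in bacteria and by the SV40 early promoter, with an HSV TK polyadenylation signal, for potential G418 selection in mammalian cells.

Expression of the insert is driven by the CMV immediate-early enhancer and promoter. A T7 promoter lies just downstream, which would also allow in vitro transcription. The open reading frame begins with a V5 epitope tag and a streptavidin-binding peptide (SBP), then continues through an MCS remnant into the Roquin coding sequence, and the transcript ends at an SV40 poly(A) signal. The automated annotation labels part of the insert as a fragment of mouse Rc3h1. This reflects homology between fly Roquin and its mammalian orthologue, not a murine insert. According to the depositor, the ORF derives from roq isoform C. The construct name indicates removal of residues 725–755 and 790–812.

V5 allows immunodetection of the tagged protein, and SBP allows streptavidin pulldown. The associated publication concerns a CAF40-binding motif and recruitment of the CCR4-NOT deadenylase complex by Roquin, so the mutant was probably used to test interaction regions, although the record does not say what the deleted segments do. The depositor sequence may be theoretical rather than fully verified.
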