Addgene plasmid #148634: pT7-V5-SBP-C1-DmRoquin-del725-755-del790-812_AE
Purpose: Mammalian Expression of DmRoquin-del725-755-del790-812
Depositing lab: Elisa Izaurralde. Depositing organization: Max Planck Institute for Developmental Biology. Publication: A CAF40-binding motif facilitates recruitment of the CCR4-NOT complex to mRNAs targeted by Drosophila Roquin. Sgromo A, Raisch T, Bawankar P, Bhandari D, Chen Y, Kuzuoglu-Ozturk D, Weichenrieder O, Izaurralde E. Nat Commun. 2017 Feb 6;8:14307. doi: 10.1038/ncomms14307. PubMed 28165457.
Backbone
  Vector backbone: Unknown
  Vector type: Mammalian Expression
Growth in bacteria
  Bacterial resistance: Kanamycin, 50 μg/mL
  Growth temperature: 37°C
  Growth strain: DH5alpha
  Copy number: High Copy
Gene/Insert
  Gene/Insert name: DmRoquin-del725-755-del790-812
  Species: D. melanogaster (fly)
  Entrez Gene: roq (a.k.a. CG16807, Dmel\CG16807, NEST:bs21b12)
  Cloning method: Unknown
Terms and licenses: Academic/Nonprofit Terms; Industry Terms: Not Available to Industry
Depositor comments: ORF extracted from isoform C NCBI:NM_001275011.1 Plasmids from this collection were made available to the research community and donated after the lab closed. Please note that the sequence provided by the depositing laboratory may be theoretical/predicted or based on Sanger sequencing results. There may be discrepancies between sequencing results obtained by Addgene and the depositor sequence. If an Addgene verified sequence is not available, please contact before placing your order to request that our lab fully sequence the plasmid.
How to cite: pT7-V5-SBP-C1-DmRoquin-del725-755-del790-812_AE was a gift from Elisa Izaurralde (Addgene plasmid # 148634 ; http://n2t.net/addgene:148634 ; RRID:Addgene_148634)
